>Addgene plasmid #46956 | pEGFP-C1-FLAG | addgene full sequence | sequence record 352459 | Addgene NGS Result
CTCGGCCTCTGCATAAATAAAAAAAATTAGTCAGCCATGGGGCGGAGAATGGGCGGAACTGGGCGGAGTT
AGGGGCGGGATGGGCGGAGTTAGGGGCGGGACTATGGTTGCTGACTAATTGAGATGCATGCTTTGCATAC
TTCTGCCTGCTGGGGAGCCTGGGGACTTTCCACACCTGGTTGCTGACTAATTGAGATGCATGCTTTGCAT
ACTTCTGCCTGCTGGGGAGCCTGGGGACTTTCCACACCCTAACTGACACACATTCCACAGCTGGTTCTTT
CCGCCTCAGGACTCTTCCTTTTTCAATATTATTGAAGCATTTATCAGGGTTATTGTCTCATGAGCGGATA
CATATTTGAATGTATTTAGAAAAATAAACAAATAGGGGTTCCGCGCACATTTCCCCGAAAAGTGCCACCT
G
[124 nt withheld, positions 422-545]
C
[91 nt withheld, positions 547-637]
A
[49 nt withheld, positions 639-687]
CCTTTGACGTTGGAGTCCACGTTCTTT
[37 nt withheld, positions 715-751]
ACCCTATCTCGGTCTATTCTTTTGATTTATAAGGGATTTTGCCGATTTCGGCCTATTGGTTAAAAAATGA
GCTGATTTAACAAAAATTTAACGCGAATTTTAACAAAATATTAACGCTTACAATTTACGCGTTAAGATAC
ATTGATGAGTTTGGACAAACCACAACTAGAATGCAGTGAAAAAAATGCTTTATTTGTGAAATTTGTGATG
CTATTGCTTTATTTGTAACCATTATAAGCTGCAATAAACAAGTTAACAACAACAATTGCATTCATTTTAT
GTTTCAGGTTCAGGGGGAGGTGTGGGAGGTTTTTTAAAGCAAGTAAAACCTCTACAAATGTGGTATGGCT
GATTATGATCAGTTATCTAGATCCGGTGGATCCCGGGCCCGCGGTACCGTCGACTGCAGAATTCGAAGCT
TTCCGCGGCCGCCCTCGAGCTTATCGTCGTCATCCTTGTAATCAGATCTGAGTCCGGACTTGTACAGCTC
GTCCATGCCGAGAGTGATCCCGGCGGCGGTCACGAACTCCAGCAGGACCATGTGATCGCGCTTCTCGTTG
GGGTCTTTGCTCAGGGCGGACTGGGTGCTCAGGTAGTGGTTGTCGGGCAGCAGCACGGGGCCGTCGCCGA
TGGGGGTGTTCTGCTGGTAGTGGTCGGCGAGCTGCACGCTGCCGTCCTCGATGTTGTGGCGGATCTTGAA
GTTCACCTTGATGCCGTTCTTCTGCTTGTCGGCCATGATATAGACGTTGTGGCTGTTGTAGTTGTACTCC
AGCTTGTGCCCCAGGATGTTGCCGTCCTCCTTGAAGTCGATGCCCTTCAGCTCGATGCGGTTCACCAGGG
TGTCGCCCTCGAACTTCACCTCGGCGCGGGTCTTGTAGTTGCCGTCGTCCTTGAAGAAGATGGTGCGCTC
CTGGACGTAGCCTTCGGGCATGGCGGACTTGAAGAAGTCGTGCTGCTTCATGTGGTCGGGGTAGCGGCTG
AAGCACTGCACGCCGTAGGTCAGGGTGGTCACGAGGGTGGGCCAGGGCACGGGCAGCTTGCCGGTGGTGC
AGATGAACTTCAGGGTCAGCTTGCCGTAGGTGGCATCGCCCTCGCCCTCGCCGGACACGCTGAACTTGTG
GCCGTTTACGTCGCCGTCCAGCTCGACCAGGATGGGCACCACCCCGGTGAACAGCTCCTCGCCCTTGCTC
ACCATGGTGGCGACCGGTAGCGCTAGCGGATCTGACGGTTCACTAAACCAGCTCTGCTTATATAGACCTC
CCACCGTACACGCCTACCGCCCATTTGCGTCAATGGGGCGGAGTTGTTACGACATTTTGGAAAGTCCCGT
TGATTTTGGTGCCAAAACAAACTCCCATTGACGTCAATGGGGTGGAGACTTGGAAATCCCCGTGAGTCAA
ACCGCTATCCACGCCCATTGATGTACTGCCAAAACCGCATCACCATGGTAATAGCGATGACTAATACGTA
GATGTACTGCCAAGTAGGAAAGTCCCATAAGGTCATGTACTGGGCATAATGCCAGGCGGGCCATTTACCG
TCATTGACGTCAATAGGGGGCGTACTTGGCATATGATACACTTGATGTACTGCCAAGTGGGCAGTTTACC
GTAAATACTCCACCCATTGACGTCAATGGAAAGTCCCTATTGGCGTTACTATGGGAACATACGTCATTAT
TGACGTCAATGGGCGGGGGTCGTTGGGCGGTCAGCCAGGCGGGCCATTTACCGTAAGTTATGTAACGCGG
AACTCCATATATGGGCTATGAACTAATGACCCCGTAATTGATTACTATTAATAACTAATGCATGGCGGTA
ATACGGTTATCCACAGAATCAGGGGATAACGCAGGAAAGAACATGTGAGCAAAAGGCCAGCAAAAGGCCA
GGAACCGTAAAAAGGCCGCGTTGCTGGCGTTTTTCCATAGGCTCCGCCCCCCTGACGAGCATCACAAAAA
TCGACGCTCAAGTCAGAGGTGGCGAAACCCGACAGGACTATAAAGATACCAGGCGTTTCCCCCTGGAAGC
TCCCTCGTGCGCTCTCCTGTTCCGACCCTGCCGCTTACCGGATACCTGTCCGCCTTTCTCCCTTCGGGAA
GCGTGGCGCTTTCTCATAGCTCACGCTGTAGGTATCTCAGTTCGGTGTAGGTCGTTCGCTCCAAGCTGGG
CTGTGTGCACGAACCCCCCGTTCAGCCCGACCGCTGCGCCTTATCCGGTAACTATCGTCTTGAGTCCAAC
CCGGTAAGACACGACTTATCGCCACTGGCAGCAGCCACTGGTAACAGGATTAGCAGAGCGAGGTATGTAG
GCGGTGCTACAGAGTTCTTGAAGTGGTGGCCTAACTACGGCTACACTAGAAGAACAGTATTTGGTATCTG
CGCTCTGCTGAAGCCAGTTACCTTCGGAAAAAGAGTTGGTAGCTCTTGATCCGGCAAACAAACCACCGCT
GGTAGCGGTGGTTTTTTTGTTTGCAAGCAGCAGATTACGCGCAGAAAAAAAGGATCTCAAGAAGATCCTT
TGATCTTTTCTACGGGGTCTGACGCTCAGTGGAACGAAAACTCACGTTAAGGGATTTTGGTCATGAGATT
ATCAAAAAGGATCTTCACCTAGATCCTTTTAAATTAAAAATGAAGTTTTAAATCAATCTAAAGTATATAT
GAGTAACCTGAGGCTATGGCAGGGCCTGCCGCCCCGACGTTGGCTGCGAGCCCTGGGCCTTCACCCGAAC
TTGGGGGGTGGGGTGGGGAAAAGGAAGAAACGCGGGCGTATTGGCCCCAATGGGGTCTCGGTGGGGTATC
GACAGAGTGCCAGCCCTGGGACCGAACCCCGCGTTTATGAACAAACGACCCAACACCGTGCGTTTTATTC
TGTCTTTTTATTGCCGTCATAGCGCGGGTTCCTTCCGGTATTGTCTCCTTCCGTGTTTCAGTTAGCCTCC
CCCTAGGGTGGGCGAAGAACTCCAGCATGAGATCCCCGCGCTGGAGGATCATCCAGCCGGCGTCCCGGAA
AACGATTCCGAAGCCCAACCTTTCATAGAAGGCGGCGGTGGAATCGAAATCTCGTGATGGCAGGTTGGGC
GTCGCTTGGTCGGTCATTTCGAACCCCAGAGTCCCGCTCAGAAGAACTCGTCAAGAAGGCGATAGAAGGC
GATGCGCTGCGAATCGGGAGCGGCGATACCGTAAAGCACGAGGAAGCGGTCAGCCCATTCGCCGCCAAGC
TCTTCAGCAATATCACGGGTAGCCAACGCTATGTCCTGATAGCGGTCCGCCACACCCAGCCGGCCACAGT
CGATGAATCCAGAAAAGCGGCCATTTTCCACCATGATATTCGGCAAGCAGGCATCGCCATGGGTCACGAC
GAGATCCTCGCCGTCGGGCATGCTCGCCTTGAGCCTGGCGAACAGTTCGGCTGGCGCGAGCCCCTGATGC
TCTTCGTCCAGATCATCCTGATCGACAAGACCGGCTTCCATCCGAGTACGTGCTCGCTCGATGCGATGTT
TCGCTTGGTGGTCGAATGGGCAGGTAGCCGGATCAAGCGTATGCAGCCGCCGCATTGCATCAGCCATGAT
GGATACTTTCTCGGCAGGAGCAAGGTGAGATGACAGGAGATCCTGCCCCGGCACTTCGCCCAATAGCAGC
CAGTCCCTTCCCGCTTCAGTGACAACGTCGAGCACAGCTGCGCAAGGAACGCCCGTCGTGGCCAGCCACG
ATAGCCGCGCTGCCTCGTCTTGCAGTTCATTCAGGGCACCGGACAGGTCGGTCTTGACAAAAAGAACCGG
GCGCCCCTGCGCTGACAGCCGGAACACGGCGGCATCAGAGCAGCCGATTGTCTGTTGTGCCCAGTCATAG
CCGAATAGCCTCTCCACCCAAGCGGCCGGAGAACCTGCGTGCAATCCATCTTGTTCAATCATGCGAAACG
ATCCTCATCCTGTCTCTTGATCGATCTTTGCAAAAGCCTAGGCCTCCAAAAAAGCCTCCTCACTACTTCT
GGAATAGCTCAGAGGCCGAGGCGGC
Features (pLannotate 1.2.2; 15 found; start..end, strand, type, name):
    291..395     -  promoter       AmpR promoter: bla
    422..850     +  rep_origin     f1 ori (sequence partly withheld): f1 bacteriophage origin of replication; arrow indicates direction of (+) strand synthesis
    884..1005    -  polyA_signal   SV40 poly(A) signal: SV40 polyadenylation signal
   1028..1112    -  CDS            large T antigen (fragment): large T antigen from SV40 (simian virus 40)
   1129..1172    -  misc_feature   MCS (fragment): multiple cloning site
   1186..1214    -  CDS            3xFLAG (fragment): three tandem FLAG® epitope tags
   1230..1946    -  CDS            EGFP: EGFP is a basic (constitutively fluorescent) green fluorescent protein published in 1996, derived from Aequorea victoria. It is reported to be a rapidly-maturing weak dimer with moderate acid sensitivity.
   1991..2194    -  promoter       CMV promoter: human cytomegalovirus (CMV) immediate early promoter
   2195..2498    -  enhancer       CMV enhancer: human cytomegalovirus immediate early enhancer
   2673..3261    -  rep_origin     ori: high-copy-number ColE1/pMB1/pBR322/pUC origin of replication
   3483..3499    +  polyA_signal   bGH poly(A) signal (fragment): bovine growth hormone polyadenylation signal
   3590..3637    -  polyA_signal   HSV TK poly(A) signal: herpes simplex virus thymidine kinase polyadenylation signal (Cole and Stacy, 1985)
   3696..3848    -  CDS            ble (fragment): BLE_KLEPN - Experimental evidence at protein level: Swiss-Prot protein existence level 1. Binding protein with a strong affinity to the bleomycin family of antibiotics. Binds to CL990; an antimitotic-antibiotic compound. From Klebsiella pneumoniae.
   3869..4663    -  CDS            NeoR/KanR: aminoglycoside phosphotransferase from Tn5; aph(3')-II (or nptII); confers resistance to neomycin, kanamycin, and G418 (Geneticin®)
   4698..289     -  promoter       SV40 promoter (across the origin): SV40 enhancer and early promoter
