[The description below was written by a language model from this plasmid's Addgene catalogue record and pLannotate feature annotations shown in this document.]
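Description:
pEGFP-C1-FLAG is a mammalian expression vector built on the Clontech pEGFP-C1 backbone and designed as an empty cloning vehicle for producing proteins carrying an N-terminal GFP-FLAG double tag. A short synthetic segment (35 bp) encoding a FLAG epitope, together with unique XhoI and NotI sites, was inserted between the BglII and HindIII sites of the original polylinker, both of which remain intact, giving a total size of 4,766 bp. The feature table detects this segment as a partial match to a 3xFLAG annotation, which is consistent with the single FLAG tag described in the catalogue entry.

Expression is driven by the human cytomegalovirus immediate early enhancer and promoter, followed by the EGFP coding sequence, the FLAG tag, the remaining multiple cloning site and an SV40 polyadenylation signal. A gene of interest cloned in frame downstream of the tag is therefore expressed as an EGFP-FLAG-protein fusion, allowing fluorescence imaging through EGFP and antibody-based detection or purification through FLAG.

A single Tn5 aminoglycoside phosphotransferase gene (NeoR/KanR) serves both hosts. A bacterial bla-type promoter gives kanamycin resistance in E. coli, while the SV40 enhancer and early promoter, with an HSV TK polyadenylation signal, give G418 resistance for selecting stably transfected mammalian cells. Propagation in bacteria relies on a high-copy ColE1/pUC-type origin, and an f1 origin allows single-stranded DNA production. The small ble, bGH poly(A) and large T antigen matches in the table are annotated only as fragments, not complete functional elements. The associated publication concerns imaging of Ku foci in DNA double-strand break repair.
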