Addgene plasmid #46956: pEGFP-C1-FLAG
Purpose: Plasmid for cloning and expression of GFP-FLAG tagged proteins (N-terminal tag). Confers resistance to G418.
Depositing lab: Steve Jackson. Depositing organization: Gurdon Institute. Publication: A new method for high-resolution imaging of Ku foci to decipher mechanisms of DNA double-strand break repair. Britton S, Coates J, Jackson SP. J Cell Biol. 2013 Jul 29. 10.1083/jcb.201303073 PubMed 23897892.
Backbone
  Vector backbone: pEGFP-C1
  Backbone manufacturer: Clontech
  Backbone size w/o insert (bp): 4731
  Total vector size (bp): 4766
  Modifications to backbone: Inserted a FLAG tag and XhoI and NotI unique restriction sites between BglII and HindIII.
  Vector type: Mammalian Expression
  Selectable markers: Neomycin (select with G418)
Growth in bacteria
  Bacterial resistance: Kanamycin, 50 μg/mL
  Growth temperature: 37°C
  Growth strain: XL1 Blue
  Copy number: High Copy
Gene/Insert
  Gene/Insert name: FLAG tag
  Species: Synthetic
  Insert size (bp): 35
  Promoter: CMV
  Cloning method: Restriction Enzyme; 5′ cloning site BglII (not destroyed); 3′ cloning site HindIII (not destroyed)
  Sequencing primers: 5′ CATGGTCCTGCTGGAGTTCGTG; 3′ GCAAGTAAAACCTCTACAAATGTGG
Terms and licenses: Academic/Nonprofit Terms; Industry Terms: Not Available to Industry
How to cite: pEGFP-C1-FLAG was a gift from Steve Jackson (Addgene plasmid # 46956 ; http://n2t.net/addgene:46956 ; RRID:Addgene_46956)
