>Addgene plasmid #46956 | pEGFP-C1-FLAG | addgene partial sequence | sequence record 69177 | SV40-pA-R
ACAAGTTAACAACAACAATTGCATTCATTTTATGTTTCAGGTTCAGGGGGAGGTGTGGGAGGTTTTTTAA
AGCAAGTAAAACCTCTACAAATGTGGTATGGCTGATTATGATCAGTTATCTAGATCCGGTGGATCCCGGG
CCCGCGGTACCGTCGACTGCAGAATTCGAAGCTTTCCGCGGCCGCCCTCGAGCTTATCGTCGTCATCCTT
GTAATCAGATCTGAGTCCGGACTTGTACAGCTCGTCCATGCCGAGAGTGATCCCGGCGGCGGTCACGAAC
TCCAGCAGGACCATGTGATCGCGCTTCTCGTTGGGGTCTTTGCTCAGGGCGGACTGGGTGCTCAGGTAGT
GGTTGTCGGGCAGCAGCACGGGGCCGTCGCCGATGGGGGTGTTCTGCTGGTAGTGGTCGGCGAGCTGCAC
GCTGCCGTCCTCGATGTTG
